>Addgene plasmid #80784 | pMA-SpCas9-g1 | addgene full sequence | sequence record 162402 | Addgene next-generation full plasmid sequencing result
GGCCACGTGTCTTGTCCAGAGCTCGGATCCGGTCTCGCTATGAGGGCCTATTTCCCATGATTCCTTCATA
TTTGCATATACGATACAAGGCTGTTAGAGAGATAATTGGAATTAATTTGACTGTAAACACAAAGATATTA
GTACAAAATACGTGACGTAGAAAGTAATAATTTCTTGGGTAGTTTGCAGTTTTAAAATTATGTTTTAAAA
TGGACTATCATATGCTTACCGTAACTTGAAAGTATTTCGATTTCTTGGCTTTATATATCTTGTGGAAAGG
ACGAAACACCGGGTCTTCGAGAAGACCTGTTTTAGAGCTAGAAATAGCAAGTTAAAATAAGGCTAGTCCG
TTATCAACTTGAAAAAGTGGCACCGAGTCGGTGCTTTTTTGTTTTAGAGCTAGAAATAGCAAGTTACATG
GGAGACCTGTACAACGCGTGGTACCTGGAGCACAAGACTGGCCTCACGGGCCTTCCGCTCACTGCCCGCT
TTCCAGTCGGGAAACCTGTCGTGCCAGCTGCATTAACATGGTCATAGCTGTTTCCTTGCGTATTGGGCGC
TCTCCGCTTCCTCGCTCACTGACTCGCTGCGCTCGGTCGTTCGGGTAAAGCCTGGGGTGCCTAATGAGCA
AAAGGCCAGCAAAAGGCCAGGAACCGTAAAAAGGCCGCGTTGCTGGCGTTTTTCCATAGGCTCCGCCCCC
CTGACGAGCATCACAAAAATCGACGCTCAAGTCAGAGGTGGCGAAACCCGACAGGACTATAAAGATACCA
GGCGTTTCCCCCTGGAAGCTCCCTCGTGCGCTCTCCTGTTCCGACCCTGCCGCTTACCGGATACCTGTCC
GCCTTTCTCCCTTCGGGAAGCGTGGCGCTTTCTCATAGCTCACGCTGTAGGTATCTCAGTTCGGTGTAGG
TCGTTCGCTCCAAGCTGGGCTGTGTGCACGAACCCCCCGTTCAGCCCGACCGCTGCGCCTTATCCGGTAA
CTATCGTCTTGAGTCCAACCCGGTAAGACACGACTTATCGCCACTGGCAGCAGCCACTGGTAACAGGATT
AGCAGAGCGAGGTATGTAGGCGGTGCTACAGAGTTCTTGAAGTGGTGGCCTAACTACGGCTACACTAGAA
GAACAGTATTTGGTATCTGCGCTCTGCTGAAGCCAGTTACCTTCGGAAAAAGAGTTGGTAGCTCTTGATC
CGGCAAACAAACCACCGCTGGTAGCGGTGGTTTTTTTGTTTGCAAGCAGCAGATTACGCGCAGAAAAAAA
GGATCTCAAGAAGATCCTTTGATCTTTTCTACGGGGTCTGACGCTCAGTGGAACGAAAACTCACGTTAAG
GGATTTTGGTCATGAGATTATCAAAAAGGATCTTCACCTAGATCCTTTTAAATTAAAAATGAAGTTTTAA
ATCAATCTAAAGTATATATGAGTAAACTTGGTCTGACAGTTACCAATGCTTAATCAGTGAGGCACCTATC
TCAGCGATCTGTCTATTTCGTTCATCCATAGTTGCCTGACTCCCCGTCGTGTAGATAACTACGATACGGG
AGGGCTTACCATCTGGCCCCAGTGCTGCAATGATACCGCGAGAACCACGCTCACCGGCTCCAGATTTATC
AGCAATAAACCAGCCAGCCGGAAGGGCCGAGCGCAGAAGTGGTCCTGCAACTTTATCCGCCTCCATCCAG
TCTATTAATTGTTGCCGGGAAGCTAGAGTAAGTAGTTCGCCAGTTAATAGTTTGCGCAACGTTGTTGCCA
TTGCTACAGGCATCGTGGTGTCACGCTCGTCGTTTGGTATGGCTTCATTCAGCTCCGGTTCCCAACGATC
AAGGCGAGTTACATGATCCCCCATGTTGTGCAAAAAAGCGGTTAGCTCCTTCGGTCCTCCGATCGTTGTC
AGAAGTAAGTTGGCCGCAGTGTTATCACTCATGGTTATGGCAGCACTGCATAATTCTCTTACTGTCATGC
CATCCGTAAGATGCTTTTCTGTGACTGGTGAGTACTCAACCAAGTCATTCTGAGAATAGTGTATGCGGCG
ACCGAGTTGCTCTTGCCCGGCGTCAATACGGGATAATACCGCGCCACATAGCAGAACTTTAAAAGTGCTC
ATCATTGGAAAACGTTCTTCGGGGCGAAAACTCTCAAGGATCTTACCGCTGTTGAGATCCAGTTCGATGT
AACCCACTCGTGCACCCAACTGATCTTCAGCATCTTTTACTTTCACCAGCGTTTCTGGGTGAGCAAAAAC
AGGAAGGCAAAATGCCGCAAAAAAGGGAATAAGGGCGACACGGAAATGTTGAATACTCATACTCTTCCTT
TTTCAATATTATTGAAGCATTTATCAGGGTTATTGTCTCATGAGCGGATACATATTTGAATGTATTTAGA
AAAATAAACAAATAGGGGTTCCGCGCACATTTCCCCGAAAAGTGCCACCTAAATTGTAAGCGTTAATATT
TTGTTAAAATTCGCGTTAAATTTTTGTTAAATCAGCTCATTTTTTAACCAATAGGCCGAAATCGGCAAAA
TCCCTTATAAATCAAAAGAATAGACCGAGATAGGGTTGAGTGGCCGCTACAGGGCGCTCCCATTCGCCAT
TCAGGCTGCGCAACTGTTGGGAAGGGCGTTTCGGTGCGGGCCTCTTCGCTATTACGCCAGCTGGCGAAAG
GGGGATGTGCTGCAAGGCGATTAAGTTGGGTAACGCCAGGGTTTTCCCAGTCACGACGTTGTAAAACGAC
GGCCAGTGAGCGCGACGTAATACGACTCACTATAGGGCGAATTGGCGGAAGGCCGTCAA
Features (pLannotate 1.2.2; 11 found; start..end, strand, type, name):
     42..282     +  promoter       U6 promoter: RNA polymerase III promoter for human U6 snRNA
    309..384     +  misc_RNA       gRNA scaffold: guide RNA scaffold for the Streptococcus pyogenes CRISPR/Cas9 system
    391..416     +  misc_RNA       gRNA scaffold (fragment): guide RNA scaffold for the Streptococcus pyogenes CRISPR/Cas9 system
    479..526     -  CDS            lacI (fragment): lac repressor; lacI; The lac repressor binds to the lac operator to inhibit transcription in E. coli. This inhibition can be relieved by adding lactose or isopropyl-β-D-thiogalactopyranoside (IPTG).
    563..603     -  rep_origin     RSF ori (fragment): Plasmids containing the RSF 1030 origin of replication can be propagated in E. coli cells that contain additional plasmids with compatible origins.
    681..1269    -  rep_origin     ori: high-copy-number ColE1/pMB1/pBR322/pUC origin of replication
   1440..2300    -  CDS            AmpR: β-lactamase; bla; confers resistance to ampicillin, carbenicillin, and related antibiotics
   2301..2405    -  promoter       AmpR promoter: bla
   2431..2562    -  rep_origin     M13 ori (fragment): M13 bacteriophage origin of replication; arrow indicates direction of (+) strand synthesis
   2583..2739    -  CDS            lacZα (fragment): LacZα fragment of β-galactosidase; lacZ fragment
   2748..2766    +  promoter       T7 promoter: promoter for bacteriophage T7 RNA polymerase
