[The description below was written by a language model from this plasmid's Addgene catalogue record and pLannotate feature annotations shown in this document.]
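Description:
pMA-SpCas9-g1 is a small (about 2.8 kb) high-copy E. coli plasmid built on the commercial pMA gene-synthesis backbone. It serves as an entry module for building multiplexed CRISPR guide RNA arrays for Streptococcus pyogenes Cas9. It replicates from a ColE1/pUC-type origin and is selected with ampicillin through the β-lactamase gene and its native promoter. The other backbone annotations are short fragments: pieces of lacZα, lacI, and the M13 and RSF origins. These appear to be vector remnants rather than functional elements. A T7 promoter lies just upstream of the insert and appears to serve mainly as a sequencing primer site.

The payload is a synthetic gRNA expression cassette of roughly 400 bp, recorded as cloned between BamHI and BsrGI sites that both remain intact. A human U6 RNA polymerase III promoter is followed by a short gap and then the SpCas9 gRNA scaffold, so a guide inserted into the gap would be transcribed in mammalian cells as a complete single guide RNA. A second, partial scaffold match is annotated just downstream; the record does not explain it. No Cas9 gene is present, so the nuclease must come from another source.

The guide position is empty, but the record is inconsistent about the cloning enzyme. The purpose field describes BsaI-based guide cloning, while the gRNA field lists the empty site as BbsI. Both are type IIS enzymes suited to seamless oligo insertion and Golden Gate assembly. The module is designated for position 1, 11 or 21 in an array. After a guide is loaded, its cassette can be joined in a defined order with cassettes from sibling plasmids to target several genes at once.
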