Addgene plasmid #80784: pMA-SpCas9-g1
Purpose: BsaI-based cloning of SpCas9 gRNA guide sequence, position 1/11/21 in the array
Depositing lab: Yonglun Luo. Depositing organization: Aarhus University. Publication: Golden Gate Assembly of CRISPR gRNA expression array for simultaneously targeting multiple genes. Vad-Nielsen J, Lin L, Bolund L, Nielsen AL, Luo Y. Cell Mol Life Sci. 2016 May 13. 10.1007/s00018-016-2271-5 PubMed 27178736.
Backbone
  Vector backbone: pMA15
  Backbone manufacturer: Lifetechnologies
  Backbone size w/o insert (bp): 2380
  Total vector size (bp): 2789
  Modifications to backbone: no
  Vector type: Mammalian Expression, CRISPR
Growth in bacteria
  Bacterial resistance: Ampicillin, 100 μg/mL
  Growth temperature: 37°C
  Growth strain: DH5alpha
  Copy number: High Copy
Gene/Insert
  Gene/Insert name: CRISPR gRNA expression cassette (for SpCas9)
  gRNA/shRNA sequence: empty (BbsI)
  Species: Synthetic
  Promoter: U6
  Tag / fusion protein: na
  Cloning method: Restriction Enzyme; 5′ cloning site BamHI (not destroyed); 3′ cloning site BsrGI (not destroyed)
  Sequencing primers: 5′ TAATACGACTCACTATAGG
Terms and licenses: Academic/Nonprofit Terms; Industry Terms: Not Available to Industry
How to cite: pMA-SpCas9-g1 was a gift from Yonglun Luo (Addgene plasmid # 80784 ; http://n2t.net/addgene:80784 ; RRID:Addgene_80784)
