>Addgene plasmid #80784 | pMA-SpCas9-g1 | addgene partial sequence | sequence record 159014 | Amp-R 5'-ATAATACCGCGCCACATAGC-3'
ACGTTCTTCGGGGCGAAAACTCTCAAGGATCTTACCGCTGTTGAGATCCAGTTCGATGTAACCCACTCGT
GCACCCAACTGATCTTCAGCATCTTTTACTTTCACCAGCGTTTCTGGGTGAGCAAAAACAGGAAGGCAAA
ATGCCGCAAAAAAGGGAATAAGGGCGACACGGAAATGTTGAATACTCATACTCTTCCTTTTTCAATATTA
TTGAAGCATTTATCAGGGTTATTGTCTCATGAGCGGATACATATTTGAATGTATTTAGAAAAATAAACAA
ATAGGGGTTCCGCGCACATTTCCCCGAAAAGTGCCACCTAAATTGTAAGCGTTAATATTTTGTTAAAATT
CGCGTTAAATTTTTGTTAAATCAGCTCATTTTTTAACCAATAGGCCGAAATCGGCAAAATCCCTTATAAA
TCAAAAGAATAGACCGAGATAGGGTTGAGTGGCCGCTACAGGGCGCTCCCATTCGCCATTCAGGCTGCGC
AACTGTTGGGAAGGGCGTTTCGGTGCGGGCCTCTTCGCTATTACGCCAGCTGGCGAAAGGGGGATGTGCT
GCAAGGCGATTAAGTTGGGTAACGCCAGGGTTTTCCCAGTCACGACGTTGTAAAACGACGGCCAGTGAGC
GCGACGTAATACGACTCACTATAGGGCGAATTGGCGGAAGGCCGTCAAGGCCACGTGTCTTGTCCAGAGC
TCGGATCCGGTCTCGCTATGAGGGCCTATTTCCCATGATTCCTTCATATTTGCATATACGATACAAGGCT
GTTAGAGAGATAATTGGAATTAATTT
