>Addgene plasmid #80784 | pMA-SpCas9-g1 | addgene partial sequence | sequence record 159015 | pBR322ori-F 5'-GGGAAACGCCTGGTATCTTT-3'
CTGACTTGAGCGTCGATTTTTGTGATGCTCGTCAGGGGGGCGGAGCCTATGGAAAAACGCCAGCAACGCG
GCCTTTTTACGGTTCCTGGCCTTTTGCTGGCCTTTTGCTCATTAGGCACCCCAGGCTTTACCCGAACGAC
CGAGCGCAGCGAGTCAGTGAGCGAGGAAGCGGAGAGCGCCCAATACGCAAGGAAACAGCTATGACCATGT
TAATGCAGCTGGCACGACAGGTTTCCCGACTGGAAAGCGGGCAGTGAGCGGAAGGCCCGTGAGGCCAGTC
TTGTGCTCCAGGTACCACGCGTTGTACAGGTCTCCCATGTAACTTGCTATTTCTAGCTCTAAAACAAAAA
AGCACCGACTCGGTGCCACTTTTTCAAGTTGATAACGGACTAGCCTTATTTTAACTTGCTATTTCTAGCT
CTAAAACAGGTCTTCTCGAAGACCCGGTGTTTCGTCCTTTCCACAAGATATATAAAGCCAAGAAATCGAA
ATACTTTCAAGTTACGGTAAGCATATGATAGTCCATTTTAAAACATAATTTTAAAACTGCAAACTACCCA
AGAAATTATTACTTTCTACGTCACGTATTTTGTACTAATATCTTTGTGTTTACAGTCAAATTAATTCCAA
TTATCTCTCTAACAGCCTTGTATCGTATATGCAAATATGAAGGAATCATGGGAAATAGGCCCTCATAGCG
AGACCGGATCCGAGCTCTGGACAAGACACGTGGCCTTGACGGCCTTCCGCCAATTCGCCCTATAGTGAGT
CGTATTACGTCGCGCTCACTGGCCGTCGTTT
